Addgene plasmid #237018: NanoLuc-ACT1 Fusion Vector
Purpose: Express NanoLuc(R)-ACT1 Fusion Protein in Mammalian Cells under a CMV promoter
Depositing lab: Promega Corporation.
Backbone
  Vector backbone: pFN31K Nluc CMV-neo Flexi(R) Vector
  Vector type: Mammalian Expression
  Selectable markers: Neomycin (select with G418)
Growth in bacteria
  Bacterial resistance: Kanamycin, 50 μg/mL
  Growth temperature: 37°C
  Growth strain: DH5alpha
  Copy number: High Copy
Gene/Insert
  Gene/Insert name: ACT1
  Species: H. sapiens (human)
  Mutation: None
  Entrez Gene: TRAF3IP2 (a.k.a. ACT1, C6orf2, C6orf4, C6orf5, C6orf6, CANDF8, CIKS, PSORS13)
  Promoter: CMV
  Tag / fusion protein: NanoLuc (R) (N terminal on backbone)
  Cloning method: Other
Terms and licenses: Academic/Nonprofit Terms; Industry Terms
How to cite: NanoLuc-ACT1 Fusion Vector was a gift from Promega Corporation (Addgene plasmid # 237018 ; http://n2t.net/addgene:237018 ; RRID:Addgene_237018)
