[The description below was written by a language model from this plasmid's Addgene catalogue record and pLannotate feature annotations shown in this document.]
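Description:
NanoLuc-ACT1 Fusion Vector is a mammalian expression plasmid of about 6.5 kb built on the pFN31K Nluc CMV-neo Flexi backbone. It is designed to produce human ACT1 (the product of TRAF3IP2, also known as CIKS) fused at its N terminus to NanoLuc luciferase. It is maintained in E. coli at high copy through a ColE1/pUC-type origin. A ColE1-derived cer site is also annotated, which helps keep the plasmid monomeric. A single neo (nptII) gene provides selection in both hosts. It sits behind tandem SV40 early and bacterial EM7 promoters and is followed by a synthetic poly(A) signal, giving kanamycin resistance in bacteria and G418 resistance in transfected mammalian cells.

The expression cassette is driven by the CMV immediate-early enhancer and promoter, followed by a chimeric β-globin/immunoglobulin intron that generally improves transcript processing and expression. A T7 promoter lies just upstream of the coding region and could in principle support in vitro transcription. The codon-optimized Nluc reading frame comes first, separated by a short gap from the TRAF3IP2 coding sequence, which the record lists as unmutated. The cassette ends in an SV40 polyadenylation signal. Several small annotated fragments downstream of the insert (a multiple cloning site remnant, partial T7 terminator, and similar short matches) appear to be backbone remnants rather than functional parts.

ACT1 is an adaptor and E3 ubiquitin ligase in IL-17 receptor signalling. The record states only that the plasmid is for expressing the luminescent fusion in mammalian cells. NanoLuc fusions of this type are commonly used as bioluminescent reporters of protein abundance or as energy donors in BRET-based interaction and target-engagement assays, though no specific assay is named here.
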