Features (pLannotate 1.2.2; 20 found; start..end, strand, type, name):
    140..517     +  enhancer       CMV enhancer: human cytomegalovirus immediate early enhancer
    519..718     +  promoter       CMV promoter: human cytomegalovirus (CMV) immediate early promoter
    857..989     +  intron         chimeric intron: chimera between introns from human β-globin and immunoglobulin heavy chain genes
   1033..1051    +  promoter       T7 promoter: promoter for bacteriophage T7 RNA polymerase
   1065..1577    +  CDS            Nluc: NanoLuc® luciferase human codon-optimized
   1599..3320    +  CDS            TRAF3IP2: CIKS_HUMAN - Also known as C6orf2, C6orf4, C6orf5, C6orf6. Experimental evidence at protein level: Swiss-Prot protein existence level 1. E3 ubiquitin ligase that catalyzes 'Lys-63'-linked polyubiquitination of target protein, enhancing protein-protein interaction and cell signaling (PubMed:19825828). Transfers ubiquitin from E2 ubiquitin-conjugating enzyme UBE2V1-UBE2N to substrate protein (PubMed:19825828). Essential adapter molecule in IL17A-mediated signaling (PubMed:19825828, PubMed:24120361). Upon IL17A stimulation, interacts with IL17RA and IL17RC receptor chains through SEFIR domains an
   3329..3384    +  misc_feature   MCS: pUC18/19 multiple cloning site
   3391..3440    +  CDS            SET1 (fragment): solubility-enhancement tag derived from T7 phage gene 10B
   3448..3467    +  terminator     T7 terminator (fragment): transcription terminator for bacteriophage T7 RNA polymerase
   3489..3610    -  polyA_signal   SV40 poly(A) signal: SV40 polyadenylation signal
   3633..3701    -  CDS            large T antigen (fragment): large T antigen from SV40 (simian virus 40)
   3706..3738    +  rep_origin     M13 ori (fragment): M13 bacteriophage origin of replication; arrow indicates direction of (+) strand synthesis
   3739..3790    -  misc_feature   bom (fragment): basis of mobility region from pBR322
   3855..4212    +  promoter       SV40 promoter: SV40 enhancer and early promoter
   4227..4274    +  promoter       EM7 promoter: synthetic bacterial promoter&nbsp
   4306..5097    +  CDS            neo: KKA2_KLEPN - Also known as kan, nptII. Experimental evidence at protein level: Swiss-Prot protein existence level 1. Resistance to kanamycin, neomycin, paromomycin, ribostamycin, butirosin and gentamicin B. From Klebsiella pneumoniae.
   5164..5212    +  polyA_signal   poly(A) signal: synthetic polyadenylation signal
   5233..5322    -  CDS            tnpA (fragment): TN5P_ECOLX - Also known as tnp. Experimental evidence at protein level: Swiss-Prot protein existence level 1. Mediates transposition of transposon Tn5 by a 'cut and paste' mechanism. First, the monomeric transposase binds the 19 bp inverted DNA repeats flanking the transposon. Then, dimerization of the DNA- bound transposase creates a synaptic DNA complex. After nicking of the first DNA strand, excision of the transposon proceeds through a series of intermediates. The transposase then mediates the insertion of the transposon at a new site by strand transfer. The activity of the wild- type tran
   5451..6039    -  rep_origin     ori: high-copy-number ColE1/pMB1/pBR322/pUC origin of replication
   6155..6438    +  misc_feature   cer region: ColE1-derived recombination site that helps to maintain plasmids as monomers
>Addgene plasmid #237018 | NanoLuc-ACT1 Fusion Vector | addgene full sequence | sequence record 471881 | Addgene NGS Result
TCAATATTGGCCATTAGCCATATTATTCATTGGTTATATAGCATAAATCAATATTGGCTATTGGCCATTG
CATACGTTGTATCTATATCATAATATGTACATTTATATTGGCTCATGTCCAATATGACCGCCATGTTGGC
ATTGATTATTGACTAGTTATTAATAGTAATCAATTACGGGGTCATTAGTTCATAGCCCATATATGGAGTT
CCGCGTTACATAACTTACGGTAAATGGCCCGCCTGGCTGACCGCCCAACGACCCCCGCCCATTGACGTCA
ATAATGACGTATGTTCCCATAGTAACGCCAATAGGGACTTTCCATTGACGTCAATGGGTGGAGTATTTAC
GGTAAACTGCCCACTTGGCAGTACATCAAGTGTATCATATGCCAAGTCCGCCCCCTATTGACGTCAATGA
CGGTAAATGGCCCGCCTGGCATTATGCCCAGTACATGACCTTACGGGACTTTCCTACTTGGCAGTACATC
TACGTATTAGTCATCGCTATTACCATGGTGATGCGGTTTTGGCAGTACACCAATGGGCGTGGATAGCGGT
TTGACTCACGGGGATTTCCAAGTCTCCACCCCATTGACGTCAATGGGAGTTTGTTTTGGCACCAAAATCA
ACGGGACTTTCCAAAATGTCGTAATAACCCCGCCCCGTTGACGCAAATGGGCGGTAGGCGTGTACGGTGG
GAGGTCTATATAAGCAGAGCTGGTTTAGTGAACCGTCAGATCACTAGAAGCTTTATTGCGGTAGTTTATC
ACAGTTAAATTGCTAACGCAGTCAGTGCTTCTGACACAACAGTCTCGAACTTAAGCTGCAGAAGTTGGTC
GTGAGGCACTGGGCAGGTAAGTATCAAGGTTACAAGACAGGTTTAAGGAGACCAATAGAAACTGGGCTTG
TCGAGACAGAGAAGACTCTTGCGTTTCTGATAGGCACCTATTGGTCTTACTGACATCCACTTTGCCTTTC
TCTCCACAGGTGTCCACTCCCAGTTCAATTACAGCTCTTAAGGCTAGAGTATTAATACGACTCACTATAG
GGCTAGCGCTCACCATGGTCTTCACACTCGAAGATTTCGTTGGGGACTGGCGACAGACAGCCGGCTACAA
CCTGGACCAAGTCCTTGAACAGGGAGGTGTGTCCAGTTTGTTTCAGAATCTCGGGGTGTCCGTAACTCCG
ATCCAAAGGATTGTCCTGAGCGGTGAAAATGGGCTGAAGATCGACATCCATGTCATCATCCCGTATGAAG
GTCTGAGCGGCGACCAAATGGGCCAGATCGAAAAAATTTTTAAGGTGGTGTACCCTGTGGATGATCATCA
CTTTAAGGTGATCCTGCACTATGGCACACTGGTAATCGACGGGGTTACGCCGAACATGATCGACTATTTC
GGACGGCCGTATGAAGGCATCGCCGTGTTCGACGGCAAAAAGATCACTGTAACAGGGACCCTGTGGAACG
GCAACAAAATTATCGACGAGCGCCTGATCAACCCCGACGGCTCCCTGCTGTTCCGAGTAACCATCAACGG
AGTGACCGGCTGGCGGCTGTGCGAACGCATTCTGGCGGGCTCGAGCGGCGCGATCGCCATGCCTCCTCAG
CTTCAAGAAACTAGAATGAACCGAAGCATTCCTGTGGAGGTTGATGAATCAGAACCATACCCAAGTCAGT
TGCTGAAACCAATCCCAGAATATTCCCCGGAAGAGGAATCAGAACCACCTGCTCCAAATATAAGGAACAT
GGCACCCAACAGCTTGTCTGCACCCACAATGCTTCACAATTCCTCCGGAGACTTTTCTCAAGCTCACTCA
ACCCTGAAACTTGCAAATCACCAGCGGCCTGTATCCCGGCAGGTCACCTGCCTGCGCACTCAAGTTCTGG
AGGACAGTGAAGACAGTTTCTGCAGGAGACACCCAGGCCTGGGCAAAGCTTTCCCTTCTGGGTGCTCTGC
AGTCAGCGAGCCTGCGTCTGAGTCTGTGGTTGGAGCCCTCCCTGCAGAGCATCAGTTTTCATTTATGGAA
AAACGTAATCAATGGCTGGTATCTCAGCTTTCAGCGGCTTCTCCTGACACTGGCCATGACTCAGACAAAT
CAGACCAAAGTTTACCTAATGCCTCAGCAGACTCCTTGGGCGGTAGCCAGGAGATGGTGCAACGGCCCCA
GCCTCACAGGAACCGAGCAGGCCTGGATCTGCCAACCATAGACACGGGATATGATTCCCAGCCCCAGGAT
GTCCTGGGCATCAGGCAGCTGGAAAGGCCCCTGCCCCTCACCTCCGTGTGTTACCCCCAGGACCTCCCCA
GACCTCTCAGGTCCAGGGAGTTCCCTCAGTTTGAACCTCAGAGGTATCCAGCATGTGCACAGATGCTGCC
TCCCAATCTTTCCCCACATGCTCCATGGAACTATCATTACCATTGTCCTGGAAGTCCCGATCACCAGGTG
CCATATGGCCATGACTACCCTCGAGCAGCCTACCAGCAAGTGATCCAGCCGGCTCTGCCTGGGCAGCCCC
TGCCTGGAGCCAGTGTGAGAGGCCTGCACCCTGTGCAGAAGGTTATCCTGAATTATCCCAGCCCCTGGGA
CCAAGAAGAGAGGCCCGCACAGAGAGACTGCTCCTTTCCGGGGCTTCCAAGGCACCAGGACCAGCCACAT
CACCAGCCACCTAATAGAGCTGGTGCTCCTGGGGAGTCCTTGGAGTGCCCTGCAGAGCTGAGACCACAGG
TTCCCCAGCCTCCGTCCCCAGCTGCTGTGCCTAGACCCCCTAGCAACCCTCCAGCCAGAGGAACTCTAAA
AACAAGCAATTTGCCAGAAGAATTGCGGAAAGTCTTTATCACTTATTCGATGGACACAGCTATGGAGGTG
GTGAAATTCGTGAACTTTTTGTTGGTAAATGGCTTCCAAACTGCAATTGACATATTTGAGGATAGAATCC
GAGGCATTGATATCATTAAATGGATGGAGCGCTACCTTAGGGATAAGACCGTGATGATAATCGTAGCAAT
CAGCCCCAAATACAAACAGGACGTGGAAGGCGCTGAGTCGCAGCTGGACGAGGATGAGCATGGCTTACAT
ACTAAGTACATTCATCGAATGATGCAGATTGAGTTCATAAAACAAGGAAGCATGAATTTCAGATTCATCC
CTGTGCTCTTCCCAAATGCTAAGAAGGAGCATGTGCCCACCTGGCTTCAGAACACTCATGTCTACAGCTG
GCCCAAGAATAAAAAAAACATCCTGCTGCGGCTGCTGAGAGAGGAAGAGTATGTGGCTCCTCCACGGGGG
CCTCTGCCCACCCTTCAGGTGGTTCCCTTGGTTTAAACGAATTCGGGCTCGGTACCCGGGGATCCTCTAG
AGTCGACCTGCAGGCATGCAAGCTGATCCGGCTGCTAACAAAGCCCGAAAGGAAGCTGAGTTGGCTGCTG
CCACCGCTGAGCAATAACTAGCATAACCCCTTGGGGCGGCCGCTTCGAGCAGACATGATAAGATACATTG
ATGAGTTTGGACAAACCACAACTAGAATGCAGTGAAAAAAATGCTTTATTTGTGAAATTTGTGATGCTAT
TGCTTTATTTGTAACCATTATAAGCTGCAATAAACAAGTTAACAACAACAATTGCATTCATTTTATGTTT
CAGGTTCAGGGGGAGATGTGGGAGGTTTTTTTAAGCAAGTAAAACCTCTACAAATGTGGTAAAATCGAAT
TTTAACAAAATATTAACGCTTACAATTTCCTGATGCGGTATTTTCTCCTTACGCATCTGTGCGGTATTTC
ACACCGCATACGCGGATCTGCGCAGCACCATGGCCTGAAATAACCTCTGAAAGAGGAACTTGGTTAGGTA
CCTTCTGAGGCGGAAAGAACCAGCTGTGGAATGTGTGTCAGTTAGGGTGTGGAAAGTCCCCAGGCTCCCC
AGCAGGCAGAAGTATGCAAAGCATGCATCTCAATTAGTCAGCAACCAGGTGTGGAAAGTCCCCAGGCTCC
CCAGCAGGCAGAAGTATGCAAAGCATGCATCTCAATTAGTCAGCAACCATAGTCCCGCCCCTAACTCCGC
CCATCCCGCCCCTAACTCCGCCCAGTTCCGCCCATTCTCCGCCCCATGGCTGACTAATTTTTTTTATTTA
TGCAGAGGCCGAGGCCGCCTCGGCCTCTGAGCTATTCCAGAAGTAGTGAGGAGGCTTTTTTGGAGGCCTA
GGCTTTTGCAAAAAGCTTAATTAACTGTTGACAATTAATCATCGGCATAGTATATCGGCATAGTATAATA
CGACAAGGTGAGGAACTAAACCCAGGAGGCAGATCATGATTGAACAAGATGGATTGCACGCAGGTTCTCC
GGCCGCTTGGGTGGAGAGGCTATTCGGCTATGACTGGGCACAACAGACAATCGGCTGCTCTGATGCCGCC
GTGTTCCGGCTGTCAGCGCAGGGGCGCCCGGTTCTTTTTGTCAAGACCGACCTGTCCGGTGCCCTGAATG
AACTGCAGGACGAGGCAGCGCGGCTATCGTGGCTGGCCACGACGGGCGTTCCTTGCGCAGCTGTGCTCGA
CGTTGTCACTGAAGCGGGAAGGGACTGGCTGCTATTGGGCGAAGTGCCGGGGCAGGATCTCCTGTCATCT
CACCTTGCTCCTGCCGAGAAAGTATCCATCATGGCTGATGCAATGCGGCGGCTGCATACGCTTGATCCGG
CTACCTGCCCATTCGACCACCAAGCGAAACATCGCATCGAGCGAGCACGTACTCGGATGGAAGCCGGTCT
TGTCGATCAGGATGATCTGGACGAAGAGCATCAGGGGCTCGCGCCAGCCGAACTGTTCGCCAGGCTCAAG
GCGCGCATGCCCGACGGCGAGGATCTCGTCGTGACCCATGGCGATGCCTGCTTGCCGAATATCATGGTGG
AAAATGGCCGCTTTTCTGGATTCATCGACTGTGGCCGGCTGGGTGTGGCGGACCGCTATCAGGACATAGC
GTTGGCTACCCGTGATATTGCTGAAGAGCTTGGCGGCGAATGGGCTGACCGCTTCCTCGTGCTTTACGGT
ATCGCCGCTCCCGATTCGCAGCGCATCGCCTTCTATCGCCTTCTTGACGAGTTCTTCTGAGCGGGACTCT
GGGGTTCGAAATGACCGACCAAGCGACGCCCAACCTGCCATCACGATGGCCGCAATAAAATATCTTTATT
TTCATTACATCTGTGTGTTGGTTTTTTGTGTGAATCGATAGCGATAAGGATCCTCTTTGCGCTTGCGTTT
TCCCTTGTCCAGATAGCCCAGTAGCTGACATTCATCCGGGGTCAGCACCGTTTCTGCGGACTGGCTTTCT
ACCCGGTATCAGCTCACTCAAAGGCGGTAATACGGTTATCCACAGAATCAGGGGATAACGCAGGAAAGAA
CATGTGAGCAAAAGGCCAGCAAAAGGCCAGGAACCGTAAAAAGGCCGCGTTGCTGGCGTTTTTCCATAGG
CTCCGCCCCCCTGACGAGCATCACAAAAATCGACGCTCAAGTCAGAGGTGGCGAAACCCGACAGGACTAT
AAAGATACCAGGCGTTTCCCCCTGGAAGCTCCCTCGTGCGCTCTCCTGTTCCGACCCTGCCGCTTACCGG
ATACCTGTCCGCCTTTCTCCCTTCGGGAAGCGTGGCGCTTTCTCATAGCTCACGCTGTAGGTATCTCAGT
TCGGTGTAGGTCGTTCGCTCCAAGCTGGGCTGTGTGCACGAACCCCCCGTTCAGCCCGACCGCTGCGCCT
TATCCGGTAACTATCGTCTTGAGTCCAACCCGGTAAGACACGACTTATCGCCACTGGCAGCAGCCACTGG
TAACAGGATTAGCAGAGCGAGGTATGTAGGCGGTGCTACAGAGTTCTTGAAGTGGTGGCCTAACTACGGC
TACACTAGAAGGACAGTATTTGGTATCTGCGCTCTGCTGAAGCCAGTTACCTTCGGAAAAAGAGTTGGTA
GCTCTTGATCCGGCAAACAAACCACCGCTGGTAGCGGTGGTTTTTTTGTTTGCAAGCAGCAGATTACGCG
CAGAAAAAAAGGATTTCAAGAAGATCCTTTGATCTTTTCTACGGGGTCTGACGCTCAGTGGAACGAAAAC
TCACGTTAAGGGATTTTGGTCATGAGATTATCAAAAAGGATCTTCACCTAGATCCTTTTATAGTCCGGAA
ATACAGGAACGCACGCTGGATGGCCCTTCGCTGGGATGGTGAAACCATGAAAAATGGCAGCTTCAGTGGA
TTAAGTGGGGGTAATGTGGCCTGTACCCTCTGGTTGCATAGGTATTCATACGGTTAAAATTTATCAGGCG
CGATTGCGGCAGTTTTTCGGGTGGTTTGTTGCCATTTTTACCTGTCTGCTGCCGTGATCGCGCTGAACGC
GTTTTAGCGGTGCGTACAATTAAGGGATTATGGTAAATCCACTTACTGTCTGCCCTCGTAGCCATCGAGA
TAAACCGCAGTACTCCGGCCACGATGCGTCCGGCGTAGAGGATCGAGATCT
